>Addgene plasmid #62666 | pBGX | depositor full sequence | sequence record 103224 | pBGX sequence 3593 bps
CCCGTGTAAAACGACGGCCAGTTTATCTAGTCAGCTTGATTCTAGCTGATCGTGGACCGGAAGGTGAGCC
AGTGAGTTGATTGCAGTCCAGTTACGCTGGAGTCTGAGGCTCGTCCTGAATGATATGCGGCCTCGGATCC
GCGATCGATCCGCGGTGCGGGTGCCAGGGCGTGCCCTTGGGCTCCCCGGGCGCGTACTCCACATAACTTC
GTATAGCATACATTATAGCAATTTATCGAAGTTCCTATTCCGAAGTTCCTATTCTATCAGAAGTATAGGA
ACTTCACCGGTGCCACCATGGGCGCCTCCGAGCTGATCATCAGCGGCAGCAGCGGAGGCTTCCTGAGAAA
CATCGGCAAAGAGTACCAGGAAGCCGCCGAGAACTTCATGCGGTTCATGAACGACCAGGGCGCCTACGCC
CCTAACACCCTGAGGGACCTGAGACTGGTGTTCCACAGCTGGGCCAGATGGTGCCACGCCAGACAGCTGG
CCTGGTTCCCCATCAGCCCCGAGATGGCCAGAGAGTACTTCCTGCAGCTGCACGACGCCGATCTGGCCAG
CACCACCATCGACAAGCACTACGCCATGCTGAACATGCTGCTGAGCCACTGCGGCCTGCCTCCACTGAGC
GACGACAAGAGCGTGTCCCTGGCCATGAGAAGAATCAGAAGAGAGGCCGCCACCGAGAAGGGCGAGAGAA
CCGGCCAGGCCATCCCCCTGAGATGGGACGACCTGAAGCTGCTGGACGTGCTGCTGTCCAGATCCGAGAG
ACTGGTGGACCTGAGGAACAGAGCCTTCCTGTTCGTGGCCTACAACACCCTGATGAGGATGAGCGAGATC
AGCAGAATCAGAGTGGGCGACCTGGACCAGACCGGCGACACCGTGACCCTGCACATCAGCCACACCAAGA
CCATCACCACAGCCGCTGGCCTGGACAAGGTGCTGAGCAGACGGACCACCGCCGTGCTGAACGACTGGCT
GGACGTGTCCGGCCTGAGAGAACACCCCGACGCCGTGCTGTTCCCCCCAATCCACAGAAGCAACAAGGCC
AGAATCACCACCACCCCTCTGACCGCCCCTGCCATGGAAAAGATCTTCAGCGACGCCTGGGTGCTGCTGA
ACAAGAGGGACGCCACCCCCAACAAGGGCAGATACAGAACCTGGACCGGCCACTCCGCCAGAGTGGGAGC
CGCCATCGACATGGCCGAGAAACAGGTGTCCATGGTGGAGATCATGCAGGAAGGCACCTGGAAGAAACCC
GAGACACTGATGAGATACCTGAGAAGAGGCGGCGTGAGCGTGGGCGCCAACAGCAGACTGATGGACTCCG
CCAGCGGAGCTGGCCCCAAGAAAAAGCGGAAAGTGTGAGGCCGGCCGCGACTCTAGATCATAATCAGCCA
TACCACATTTGTAGAGGTTTTACTTGCTTTAAAAAACCTCCCACACCTCCCCCTGAACCTGAAACATAAA
ATGAATGCAATTGTTGTTGTTAACTTGTTTATTGCAGCTTATAATGGTTACAAATAAAGCAATAGCATCA
CAAATTTCACAAATAAAGCATTTTTTTCACTGCATTCTAGTTGTGGTTTGTCCAAACTCATCAATGTATC
TTAAGGCGTAAATTGTAAGCGTTAATGATCCACTAGAGGATCCCCGGGTACCGAGCTCGAATTCGAAGTT
CCTATACTCCTATAAGAATAGGAACTTCGGAATAGGAACTTCATGATGGAAGTTCATATACTTTCTAGAG
AATAGGAACTTCGGAATAGGAACTTCATAACTTCGTATAGGATACTTTATACGAAGTTATCAGCTGCCGC
TCGAGGCGCGTGATCTTACGGCATTATACGTATGATCGGTCCACGATCAGCTAGATTATCTAGTCAGCTT
GATGTCATAGCTGTTTCCTGAGGCTCAATACTGACCATTTAAATCATACCTGACCTCCATAGCAGAAAGT
CAAAAGCCTCCGACCGGAGGCTTTTGACTTGATCGGCACGTAAGAGGTTCCAACTTTCACCATAATGAAA
TAAGATCACTACCGGGCGTATTTTTTGAGTTATCGAGATTTTCAGGAGCTAAGGAAGCTAAAATGAGCCA
TATTCAACGGGAAACGTCTTGCTTGAAGCCGCGATTAAATTCCAACATGGATGCTGATTTATATGGGTAT
AAATGGGCTCGCGATAATGTCGGGCAATCAGGTGCGACAATCTATCGATTGTATGGGAAGCCCGATGCGC
CAGAGTTGTTTCTGAAACATGGCAAAGGTAGCGTTGCCAATGATGTTACAGATGAGATGGTCAGGCTAAA
CTGGCTGACGGAATTTATGCCTCTTCCGACCATCAAGCATTTTATCCGTACTCCTGATGATGCATGGTTA
CTCACCACTGCGATCCCAGGGAAAACAGCATTCCAGGTATTAGAAGAATATCCTGATTCAGGTGAAAATA
TTGTTGATGCGCTGGCAGTGTTCCTGCGCCGGTTGCATTCGATTCCTGTTTGTAATTGTCCTTTTAACGG
CGATCGCGTATTTCGTCTCGCTCAGGCGCAATCACGAATGAATAACGGTTTGGTTGGTGCGAGTGATTTT
GATGACGAGCGTAATGGCTGGCCTGTTGAACAAGTCTGGAAAGAAATGCATAAACTCTTGCCATTCTCAC
CGGATTCAGTCGTCACTCATGGTGATTTCTCACTTGATAACCTTATTTTTGACGAGGGGAAATTAATAGG
TTGTATTGATGTTGGACGAGTCGGAATCGCAGACCGATACCAGGATCTTGCCATCCTATGGAACTGCCTC
GGTGAGTTTTCTCCTTCATTACAGAAACGGCTTTTTCAAAAATATGGTATTGATAATCCTGATATGAATA
AATTGCAGTTTCACTTGATGCTCGATGAGTTTTTCTAATGAGGACCTAAATGTAATCACCTGGCTCACCT
TCGGGTGGGCCTTTCTGCGTTGCTGGCGTTTTTCCATAGGCTCCGCCCCCCTGACGAGCATCACAAAAAT
CGATGCTCAAGTCAGAGGTGGCGAAACCCGACAGGACTATAAAGATACCAGGCGTTTCCCCCTGGAAGCT
CCCTCGTGCGCTCTCCTGTTCCGACCCTGCCGCTTACCGGATACCTGTCCGCCTTTCTCCCTTCGGGAAG
CGTGGCGCTTTCTCATAGCTCACGCTGTAGGTATCTCAGTTCGGTGTAGGTCGTTCGCTCCAAGCTGGGC
TGTGTGCACGAACCCCCCGTTCAGCCCGACCGCTGCGCCTTATCCGGTAACTATCGTCTTGAGTCCAACC
CGGTAAGACACGACTTATCGCCACTGGCAGCAGCCACTGGTAACAGGATTAGCAGAGCGAGGTATGTAGG
CGGTGCTACAGAGTTCTTGAAGTGGTGGCCTAACTACGGCTACACTAGAAGAACAGTATTTGGTATCTGC
GCTCTGCTGAAGCCAGTTACCTCGGAAAAAGAGTTGGTAGCTCTTGATCCGGCAAACAAACCACCGCTGG
TAGCGGTGGTTTTTTTGTTTGCAAGCAGCAGATTACGCGCAGAAAAAAAGGATCTCAAGAAGATCCTTTG
ATTTTCTACCGAAGAAAGGCCCA
Features (pLannotate 1.2.2; 15 found; start..end, strand, type, name):
      5..22      -  CDS            lacZα (fragment): LacZα fragment of β-galactosidase; lacZ fragment
    161..194     +  protein_bind   attB: minimal attB site for the φC31 integrase (Groth et al., 2000) phage φC31 integrase
    203..236     +  protein_bind   loxJTZ17: Right element (RE) mutant of loxP (Araki et al., 2010). Cre-mediated recombination occurs in the 8-bp core sequence (GCATACAT). Cre recombinase
   1281..1466    +  CDS            LT_SV40 (fragment): Experimental evidence at protein level: Swiss-Prot protein existence level 1. Isoform 17kT antigen targets host RBL2 for degradation and promotes cell proliferation. Transactivates host cyclin A promoter through its J domain. From Simian virus 40 (SV40).
   1492..1613    +  polyA_signal   SV40 poly(A) signal: SV40 polyadenylation signal
   1643..1674    -  misc_feature   MCS (fragment): pUC18/19 multiple cloning site
   1695..1722    -  protein_bind   FRT (fragment): FLP-mediated recombination occurs in the 8-bp core sequence TCTAGAAA (Turan and Bode, 2011). FLP recombinase from the Saccharomyces cerevisiae 2μ plasmid
   1729..1776    -  protein_bind   FRT: FLP-mediated recombination occurs in the 8-bp core sequence TCTAGAAA (Turan and Bode, 2011). FLP recombinase from the Saccharomyces cerevisiae 2μ plasmid
   1777..1810    +  protein_bind   lox2272: Cre-mediated recombination occurs in the 8-bp core sequence (GGATACTT). lox2272 sites are compatible with each other, but incompatible with loxP or loxN sites (Lee and Saito, 1988). Cre recombinase
   1958..1989    +  terminator     tonB terminator: bidirectional E. coli tonB-P14 transcription terminator
   1990..2092    +  promoter       cat promoter: promoter of the E. coli cat gene encoding chloramphenicol acetyltransferase
   2093..2908    +  CDS            KanR: aminoglycoside phosphotransferase; aph(3')-Ia; confers resistance to kanamycin in bacteria or G418 (Geneticin®) in eukaryotes
   2932..2959    +  terminator     T7Te terminator: phage T7 early transcription terminator
   2971..3558    -  rep_origin     ori: high-copy-number ColE1/pMB1/pBR322/pUC origin of replication
   3580..6       -  terminator     T3Te terminator (fragment) (across the origin): phage T3 early transcription terminator
