[The description below was written by a language model from this plasmid's Addgene catalogue record and pLannotate feature annotations shown in this document.]
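Description:
pBGX is a 3,593 bp donor plasmid built on the pSMART-kan backbone, designed to deliver a Dre recombinase coding sequence into a pre-installed genomic landing pad by recombinase-mediated exchange or integration. It was made for an improved pronuclear injection-based targeted transgenesis approach for generating transgenic mouse lines. It is propagated in E. coli through a high-copy ColE1/pUC-type origin and selected with kanamycin through an aph(3')-Ia gene driven by the cat promoter. The tonB, T7Te and T3Te transcription terminators typical of pSMART vectors insulate the cloned region from backbone transcription.

The payload lies between heterologous recombination sites. On one side are a minimal φC31 attB site and loxJTZ17, a right-element mutant lox site. On the other is lox2272, whose spacer is incompatible with loxP-type sites. With this arrangement, Cre can swap the intervening cassette into a matching pair of sites at the landing pad, and the arm mutation favours a stable product. The attB site offers φC31 integrase as an alternative or additional route.

The annotation software did not label the Dre insert (1,071 bp). It presumably occupies the unannotated stretch after loxJTZ17, and it is followed by an SV40-derived fragment and the SV40 polyadenylation signal. No promoter is annotated upstream of the insert, and the record does not state what drives Dre. Expression may depend on elements at the target locus, but this is not documented. One full and one partial FRT site sit just before lox2272 and presumably allow FLP-mediated removal of unwanted sequence after integration, although the record does not describe this step.
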