Addgene plasmid #62666: pBGX
Purpose: Donor vector for Dre knock-in via landing pad
Depositing lab: Masato Ohtsuka. Depositing organization: Tokai University. Publication: One-step generation of multiple transgenic mouse lines using an improved Pronuclear Injection-based Targeted Transgenesis (i-PITT). Ohtsuka M, Miura H, Mochida K, Hirose M, Hasegawa A, Ogura A, Mizutani R, Kimura M, Isotani A, Ikawa M, Sato M, Gurumurthy CB. BMC Genomics. 2015 Apr 9;16:274. doi: 10.1186/s12864-015-1432-5. PubMed 25887549.
Backbone
  Vector backbone: pSMART-kan
  Total vector size (bp): 3593
  Vector type: Cre/Lox
Growth in bacteria
  Bacterial resistance: Kanamycin, 50 μg/mL
  Growth temperature: 37°C
  Growth strain: DH5alpha
  Copy number: Unknown
Gene/Insert
  Gene/Insert name: Dre
  Insert size (bp): 1071
Terms and licenses: Academic/Nonprofit Terms; Industry Terms: Not Available to Industry
How to cite: pBGX was a gift from Masato Ohtsuka (Addgene plasmid # 62666 ; http://n2t.net/addgene:62666 ; RRID:Addgene_62666)
