>Addgene plasmid #62666 | pBGX | addgene partial sequence | sequence record 122025 | M13-F20 5'-TGTAAAACGACGGCCAGT-3'
AGGTGAGCCAGTGAGTTGATTGCAGTCCAGTTACGCTGGAGTCTGAGGCTCGTCCTGAATGATATGCGGC
CTCGGATCCGCGATCGATCCGCGGTGCGGGTGCCAGGGCGTGCCCTTGGGCTCCCCGGGCGCGTACTCCA
CATAACTTCGTATAGCATACATTATAGCAATTTATCGAAGTTCCTATTCCGAAGTTCCTATTCTATCAGA
AGTATAGGAACTTCACCGGTGCCACCATGGGCGCCTCCGAGCTGATCATCAGCGGCAGCAGCGGAGGCTT
CCTGAGAAACATCGGCAAAGAGTACCAGGAAGCCGCCGAGAACTTCATGCGGTTCATGAACGACCAGGGC
GCCTACGCCCCTAACACCCTGAGGGACCTGAGACTGGTGTTCCACAGCTGGGCCAGATGGTGCCACGCCA
GACAGCTGGCCTGGTTCCCCATCAGCCCCGAGATGGCCAGAGAGTACTTCCTGCAGCTGCACGACGCCGA
TCTGGCCAGCACCACCATCGACAAGCACTACGCCATGCTGAACATGCTGCTGAGCCACTGCGGCCTGCCT
CCACTGAGCGACGACAAGAGCGTGTCCCTGGCCATGAGAAGAATCAGAAGAGAGGCCGCCACCGAGAAGG
GCGAGAGAACCGGCCAGGCCATCCCCCTGAGATGGGACGACCTGAAGCTGCTGGACGTGCTGCTGTCCAG
ATCCGAGAGACTGGTGGACCTGAGGAACAGAGCCTTCCTGTTCGTGGCCTACAACACCCTGATGAGGATG
AGCGAGATCAGCAGAATCAGAGTGGGCGACCTGGACCAGACCGGCGACACCGTGACC
