>Addgene plasmid #62666 | pBGX | addgene partial sequence | sequence record 122166 | EBV-rev 5'-GTGGTTTGTCCAAACTCATC-3'
ATGATCCACTAGAGGATCCCCGGGTACCGAGCTCGAATTCGAAGTTCCTATACTCCTATAAGAATAGGAA
CTTCGGAATAGGAACTTCATGATGGAAGTTCATATACTTTCTAGAGAATAGGAACTTCGGAATAGGAACT
TCATAACTTCGTATAGGATACTTTATACGAAGTTATCAGCTGCCGCTCGAGGCGCGTGATCTTACGGCAT
TATACGTATGATCGGTCCACGATCAGCTAGATTATCTAGTCAGCTTGATGTCATAGCTGTTTCCTGAGGC
TCAATACTGACCATTTAAATCATACCTGACCTCCATAGCAGAAAGTCAAAAGCCTCCGACCGGAGGCTTT
TGACTTGATCGGCACGTAAGAGGTTCCAACTTTCACCATAATGAAATAAGATCACTACCGGGCGTATTTT
TTGAGTTATCGAGATTTTCAGGAGCTAAGGAAGCTAAAATGAGCCATATTCAACGGGAAACGTCTTGCTT
GAAGCCGCGATTAAATTCCAACATGGATGCTGATTTATATGGGTATAAATGGGCTCGCGATAATGTCGGG
CAATCAGGTGCGACAATCTATCGATTGTATGGGAAGCCCGATGCGCCAGAGTTGTTTCTGAAACATGGCA
AAGGTAGCGTTGCCAATGATGTTACAGATGAGATGGTCAGGCTAAACTGGCTGACGGAATTTATGCCTCT
TCCGACCATCAAGCATTTTATCCGTACTCCTGATGATGCATGGTTACTCACCACTGCGATCCCAGGGAAA
ACAGCATTCCAGGTATTAGAAGAATATCCTGATTCAGGTGAAA
